>Addgene plasmid #104205 | pHH0103 NEDD4L WW domain #2 | addgene full sequence | sequence record 203673 | Addgene NGS Result
TTGACAATTAATCATCGGCTCGTATAATGTGTGGAATTGTGAGCGGATAACAATTTCACACAGGAAACAG
CCAGTCCGTTTAGGTGTTTTCACGAGCACTTCACCAACAAGGACCATAGATTATGAAAATCGAAGAACAC
CATCACCATCACCATTCCAGCGGTAAGCTTATGTCCCCTATACTAGGTTATTGGAAAATTAAGGGCCTTG
TGCAACCCACTCGACTTCTTTTGGAATATCTTGAAGAAAAATATGAAGAGCATTTGTATGAGCGCGATGA
AGGTGATAAATGGCGAAACAAAAAGTTTGAATTGGGTTTGGAGTTTCCCAATCTTCCTTATTATATTGAT
GGTGATGTTAAATTAACACAGTCTATGGCCATCATACGTTATATAGCTGACAAGCACAACATGTTGGGTG
GTTGTCCAAAAGAGCGTGCAGAGATTTCAATGCTTGAAGGAGCGGTTTTGGATATTAGATACGGTGTTTC
GAGAATTGCATATAGTAAAGACTTTGAAACTCTCAAAGTTGATTTTCTTAGCAAGCTACCTGAAATGCTG
AAAATGTTCGAAGATCGTTTATGTCATAAAACATATTTAAATGGTGATCATGTAACCCATCCTGACTTCA
TGTTGTATGACGCTCTTGATGTTGTTTTATACATGGACCCAATGTGCCTGGATGCGTTCCCAAAATTAGT
TTGTTTTAAAAAACGTATTGAAGCTATCCCACAAATTGATAAGTACTTGAAATCCAGCAAGTATATAGCA
TGGCCTTTGCAGGGCTGGCAAGCCACGTTTGGTGGTGGCGACCATCCTCCAAAATCGGATCTGGAAGTTC
TGTTCCAGGGGCCCCTGTCCAGCGGTCTGGTTCCGCGTGGTTCCGGTACCGCGGCCCAGCCGGCCGAAAA
CCTGTATTTTCAGGGTCGTCGTGCAAGCGTGGAGCTCACCACGCCGGGTCTGCCGAGCGGTTGGGAAGAA
CGTAAAGATGCGAAAGGCCGCACGTATTACGTGAACCATAACAATCGTACCACGACCTGGACCCGCCCGA
TTATGCAGCTGGCCTAGGCGGCCGCATA
[142 nt withheld, positions 1079-1220]
C
[98 nt withheld, positions 1222-1319]
AGTTTGTACTGGTGACGAAACTCAGTGTCTAGCTAGAGTGGC
[149 nt withheld, positions 1362-1510]
T
[41 nt withheld, positions 1512-1552]
T
[62 nt withheld, positions 1554-1615]
A
[35 nt withheld, positions 1617-1651]
CCTCCCTCAATCGGTTGAATGTCGCCCTTTTGTCTTTGGCGCTGGTAAACCATATGAA
[86 nt withheld, positions 1710-1795]
T
[54 nt withheld, positions 1797-1850]
CTAGCGCCGCCCTATACCTTGTCTGCCTCCCCGCGTTGCGTCGCGGTGCATGGAGCCGGGCCACCTCGAC
CTGAATGGAAGCCGGCGGCACCTCGCTAACGGATTCACCACTCCAAGAATTGGAGCCAATCAATTCTTGC
GGAGAACTGTGAATGCGCAAACCAACCCTTGGCAGAACATATCCATCGCGTCCGCCATCTCCAGCAGCCG
CACGCGGCGCATCTCGGGCAGCGTTGGGTCCTGGCCACGGGTGCGCATGATCGTGCTCCTGTCGTTGAGG
ACCCGGCTAGGCTGGCGGGGTTGCCTTACTGGTTAGCAGAATGAATCACCGATACGCGAGCGAACGTGAA
GCGACTGCTGCTGCAAAACGTCTGCGACCTGAGCAACAACATGAATGGTCTTCGGTTTCCGTGTTTCGTA
AAGTCTGGAAACGCGGAAGTCAGCGCCCTGCACCATTATGTTCCGGATCTGCATCGCAGGATGCTGCTGG
CTACCCTGTGGAACACCTACATCTGTATTAACGAAGCGCTGGCATTGACCCTGAGTGATTTTTCTCTGGT
CCCGCCGCATCCATACCGCCAGTTGTTTACCCTCACAACGTTCCAGTAACCGGGCATGTTCATCATCAGT
AACCCGTATCGTGAGCATCCTCTCTCGTTTCATCGGTATCATTACCCCCATGAACAGAAATCCCCCTTAC
ACGGAGGCATCAGTGACCAAACAGGAAAAAACCGCCCTTAACATGGCCCGCTTTATCAGAAGCCAGACAT
TAACGCTTCTGGAGAAACTCAACGAGCTGGACGCGGATGAACAGGCAGACATCTGTGAATCGCTTCACGA
CCACGCTGATGAGCTTTACCGCAGGATCCGCGAAATTGTAAGCGTTAATATTTTGTTAAAATTCGCGTTA
AATTTTTGTTAAATCAGCTCATTTTTTAACCAATAGGCCGAAATCGGCAAAATCCCTTATAAATCAAAAG
AATAGACCGAGATAGGGT
[37 nt withheld, positions 2849-2885]
AAAGAACGTGGACTCCAACGTCAAAGG
[49 nt withheld, positions 2913-2961]
T
[91 nt withheld, positions 2963-3053]
G
[124 nt withheld, positions 3055-3178]
CGCGGATCCTGCCTCGCGCGTTTCGGTGATGACGGTGAAAACCTCTGACACATGCAGCTCCCGGAGACGG
TCACAGCTTGTCTGTAAGCGGATGCCGGGAGCAGACAAGCCCGTCAGGGCGCGTCAGCGGGTGTTGGCGG
GTGTCGGGGCGCAGCCATGACCCAGTCACGTAGCGATAGCGGAGTGTATACTGGCTTAACTATGCGGCAT
CAGAGCAGATTGTACTGAGAGTGCACCATATGCGGTGTGAAATACCGCACAGATGCGTAAGGAGAAAATA
CCGCATCAGGCGCTCTTCCGCTTCCTCGCTCACTGACTCGCTGCGCTCGGTCGTTCGGCTGCGGCGAGCG
GTATCAGCTCACTCAAAGGCGGTAATACGGTTATCCACAGAATCAGGGGATAACGCAGGAAAGAACATGT
GAGCAAAAGGCCAGCAAAAGGCCAGGAACCGTAAAAAGGCCGCGTTGCTGGCGTTTTTCCATAGGCTCCG
CCCCCCTGACGAGCATCACAAAAATCGACGCTCAAGTCAGAGGTGGCGAAACCCGACAGGACTATAAAGA
TACCAGGGTTTCCCCCTGGAAGCTCCCTCGTGCGCTCTCCTGTTCCGACCCTGCCGCTTACCGGATACCT
GTCCGCCTTTCTCCCTTCGGGAAGCGTGGCGCTTTCTCATAGCTCACGCTGTAGGTATCTCAGTTCGGTG
TAGGTCGTTCGCTCCAAGCTGGGCTGTGTGCACGAACCCCCCGTTCAGCCCGACCGCTGCGCCTTATCCG
GTAACTATCGTCTTGAGTCCAACCCGGTAAGACACGACTTATCGCCACTGGCAGCAGCCACTGGTAACAG
GATTAGCAGAGCGAGGTATGTAGGCGGTGCTACAGAGTTCTTGAAGTGGTGGCCTAACTACGGCTACACT
AGAAGGACAGTATTTGGTATCTGCGCTCTGCTGAAGCCAGTTACCTTCGGAAAAAGAGTTGGTAGCTCTT
GATCCGGCAAACAAACCACCGCTGGTAGCGGTGGTTTTTTTGTTTGCAAGCAGCAGATTACGCGCAGAAA
AAAAGGATCTCAAGAAGATCCTTTGATCTTTTCTACGGGGTCTGACGCTCAGTGGAACGAAAACTCACGT
TAAGGGATTTTGGTCATGAGATTATCAAAAAGGATCTTCACCTAGATCCTTTTAAATTAAAAATGAAGTT
TTAAATCAATCTAAAGTATATATGAGTAAACTTGGTCTGACAGTTACCAATGCTTAATCAGTGAGGCACC
TATCTCAGCGATCTGTCTATTTCGTTCATCCATAGTTGCCTGACTCCCCGTCGTGTAGATAACTACGATA
CGGGAGGGCTTACCATCTGGCCCCAGTGCTGCAATGATACCGCGAGACCCACGCTCACCGGCTCCAGATT
TATCAGCAATAAACCAGCCAGCCGGAAGGGCCGAGCGCAGAAGTGGTCCTGCAACTTTATCCGCCTCCAT
CCAGTCTATTAATTGTTGCCGGGAAGCTAGAGTAAGTAGTTCGCCAGTTAATAGTTTGCGCAACGTTGTT
GCCATTGCTGCAGGCATCGTGGTGTCACGCTCGTCGTTTGGTATGGCTTCATTCAGCTCCGGTTCCCAAC
GATCAAGGCGAGTTACATGATCCCCCATGTTGTGCAAAAAAGCGGTTAGCTCCTTCGGTCCTCCGATCGT
TGTCAGAAGTAAGTTGGCCGCAGTGTTATCACTCATGGTTATGGCAGCACTGCATAATTCTCTTACTGTC
ATGCCATCCGTAAGATGCTTTTCTGTGACTGGTGAGTACTCAACCAAGTCATTCTGAGAATAGTGTATGC
GGCGACCGAGTTGCTCTTGCCCGGCGTCAACACGGGATAATACCGCGCCACATAGCAGAACTTTAAAAGT
GCTCATCATTGGAAAACGTTCTTCGGGGCGAAAACTCTCAAGGATCTTACCGCTGTTGAGATCCAGTTCG
ATGTAACCCACTCGTGCACCCAACTGATCTTCAGCATCTTTTACTTTCACCAGCGTTTCTGGGTGAGCAA
AAACAGGAAGGCAAAATGCCGCAAAAAAGGGAATAAGGGCGACACGGAAATGTTGAATACTCATACTCTT
CCTTTTTCAATATTATTGAAGCATTTATCAGGGTTATTGTCTCATGAGCGGATACATATTTGAATGTATT
TAGAAAAATAAACAAATAGGGGTTCCGCGCACATTTCCCCGAAAAGTGCCACCTGACGTCTAAGAAACCA
TTATTATCATGACATTAACCTATAAAAATAGGCGTATCACGAGGCCCTTTCGTCTTCAAGAATTCCCGAC
ACCATCGAATGGTGCAAAACCTTTCGCGGTATGGCATGATAGCGCCCGGAAGAGAGTCAATTCAGGGTGG
TGAATGTGAAACCAGTAACGTTATACGATGTCGCAGAGTATGCCGGTGTCTCTTATCAGACCGTTTCCCG
CGTGGTGAACCAGGCCAGCCACGTTTCTGCGAAAACGCGGGAAAAAGTGGAAGCGGCGATGGCGGAGCTG
AATTACATTCCCAACCGCGTGGCACAACAACTGGCGGGCAAACAGTCGTTGCTGATTGGCGTTGCCACCT
CCAGTCTGGCCCTGCACGCGCCGTCGCAAATTGTCGCGGCGATTAAATCTCGCGCCGATCAACTGGGTGC
CAGCGTGGTGGTGTCGATGGTAGAACGAAGCGGCGTCGAAGCCTGTAAAGCGGCGGTGCACAATCTTCTC
GCGCAACGCGTCAGTGGGCTGATCATTAACTATCCGCTGGATGACCAGGATGCCATTGCTGTGGAAGCTG
CCTGCACTAATGTTCCGGCGTTATTTCTTGATGTCTCTGACCAGACACCCATCAACAGTATTATTTTCTC
CCATGAAGACGGTACGCGACTGGGCGTGGAGCATCTGGTCGCATTGGGTCACCAGCAAATCGCGCTGTTA
GCGGGCCCATTAAGTTCTGTCTCGGCGCGTCTGCGTCTGGCTGGCTGGCATAAATATCTCACTCGCAATC
AAATTCAGCCGATAGCGGAACGGGAAGGCGACTGGAGTGCCATGTCCGGTTTTCAACAAACCATGCAAAT
GCTGAATGAGGGCATCGTTCCCACTGCGATGCTGGTTGCCAACGATCAGATGGCGCTGGGCGCAATGCGC
GCCATTACCGAGTCCGGGCTGCGCGTTGGTGCGGATATCTCGGTAGTGGGATACGACGATACCGAAGACA
GCTCATGTTATATCCCGCCGTTAACCACCATCAAACAGGATTTTCGCCTGCTGGGGCAAACCAGCGTGGA
CCGCTTGCTGCAACTCTCTCAGGGCCAGGCGGTGAAGGGCAATCAGCTGTTGCCCGTCTCACTGGTGAAA
AGAAAAACCACCCTGGCGCCCAATACGCAAACCGCCTCTCCCCGCGCGTTGGCCGATTCATTAATGCAGC
TGGCACGACAGGTTTCCCGACTGGAAAGCGGGCAGTGAGCGCAACGCAATTAATGTAAGTTAGCTCACTC
ATTAGGCACAATTCTCATGTTTGACAGCTTATCATCGACTGCACGGTGCACCAATGCTTCTGGCGTCAGG
CAGCCATCGGAAGCTGTGGTATGGCTGTGCAGGTCGTAAATCACTGCATAATTCGTGTCGCTCAAGGCGC
ACTCCCGTTCTGGATAATGTTTTTTGCGCCGACATCATAACGGTTCTGGCAAATATTCTGAAATGAGCTG
Features (pLannotate 1.2.2; 22 found; start..end, strand, type, name):
      1..29      +  promoter       tac promoter: strong E. coli promoter; hybrid between the trp and lac UV5 promoters
     37..53      +  protein_bind   lac operator: The lac repressor binds to the lac operator to inhibit transcription in E. coli. This inhibition can be relieved by adding lactose or isopropyl-β-D-thiogalactopyranoside (IPTG). lac repressor encoded by lacI
    138..155     +  CDS            6xHis: 6xHis affinity tag
    171..824     +  CDS            GST26_SCHJA: Experimental evidence at protein level: Swiss-Prot protein existence level 1. GST isoenzymes appear to play a central role in the parasite detoxification system. Other functions are also suspected including a role in increasing the solubility of haematin in the parasite gut. From Schistosoma japonicum (Blood fluke).
    906..925     +  CDS            TEV site (fragment): tobacco etch virus (TEV) protease recognition and cleavage site
    948..1064    +  CDS            NEDD4L (fragment): NED4L_HUMAN - Also known as KIAA0439, NEDL3. Experimental evidence at protein level: Swiss-Prot protein existence level 1. E3 ubiquitin-protein ligase which accepts ubiquitin from an E2 ubiquitin-conjugating enzyme in the form of a thioester and then directly transfers the ubiquitin to targeted substrates. Inhibits TGF- beta signaling by triggering SMAD2 and TGFBR1 ubiquitination and proteasome-dependent degradation. Promotes ubiquitination and internalization of various plasma membrane channels such as ENaC, SCN2A/Nav1.2, SCN3A/Nav1.3, SCN5A/Nav1.5, SCN9A/Nav1.7, SCN10A/Nav1.8, KCNA3/Kv1.3, K
   1083..1130    +  terminator     fd terminator (sequence withheld): central terminator from bacteriophage fd (Otsuka and Kunisawa, 1982)
   1135..1347    +  CDS            M13 gene III (fragment) (sequence partly withheld): pIII; III; minor coat protein
   1362..1832    +  CDS            M13 gene III (fragment) (sequence partly withheld): pIII; III; minor coat protein
   1854..1924    +  CDS            TcR (fragment): tetracycline efflux protein; tet; confers resistance to tetracycline
   2166..2546    -  CDS            YPB1_ECOLX: Protein predicted: Swiss-Prot protein existence level 4. From Escherichia coli.
   2563..2714    +  CDS            rop (fragment): Rop protein, which maintains plasmids at low copy number; rop
   2750..3178    -  rep_origin     f1 ori (sequence partly withheld): f1 bacteriophage origin of replication; arrow indicates direction of (+) strand synthesis
   3187..3226    +  CDS            rop (fragment): Rop protein, which maintains plasmids at low copy number; rop
   3328..3468    +  misc_feature   bom: basis of mobility region from pBR322
   3654..4241    -  rep_origin     ori: high-copy-number ColE1/pMB1/pBR322/pUC origin of replication
   4412..5272    -  CDS            AmpR: β-lactamase; bla; confers resistance to ampicillin, carbenicillin, and related antibiotics
   5273..5377    -  promoter       AmpR promoter: bla
   5486..5563    +  promoter       lacIq promoter: lacI (mutant); In the lacIq allele, a single base change in the promoter boosts expression of the lacI gene about 10-fold.
   5564..6646    +  CDS            lacI: lac repressor; lacI; The lac repressor binds to the lac operator to inhibit transcription in E. coli. This inhibition can be relieved by adding lactose or isopropyl-β-D-thiogalactopyranoside (IPTG).
   6659..6680    +  protein_bind   CAP binding site: CAP binding activates transcription in the presence of cAMP. E. coli catabolite activator protein
   6699..6716    +  promoter       tet promoter (fragment): E. coli promoter for tetracycline efflux protein gene
