[The description below was written by a language model from this plasmid's Addgene catalogue record and pLannotate feature annotations shown in this document.]
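Description:
pHH0103 NEDD4L WW domain #2 is a bacterial expression plasmid of about 6.9 kb for producing the second WW domain of the human E3 ubiquitin ligase NEDD4L as a soluble fusion protein in E. coli. It replicates from a ColE1/pMB1-type origin and is selected with ampicillin through the β-lactamase gene. The copy number is recorded as unknown. The backbone also carries a pBR322 bom region, an f1 phage origin that interrupts the rop sequence, and short remnants of tetracycline resistance elements.

Expression is driven by the tac promoter with a downstream lac operator. A plasmid-borne lacI gene under the lacIq promoter supplies repressor, so transcription stays off until it is induced with IPTG. The open reading frame begins with a 6xHis tag, followed by Schistosoma japonicum GST, a linker containing a TEV protease recognition site, and then the roughly 108 bp WW domain insert. This insert was codon optimized for bacteria and cloned between SfiI and NotI sites. The two tags permit purification on either nickel or glutathione resin, and TEV cleavage can release the domain from its fusion partner.

Downstream of the insert lie an fd phage terminator and two fragments of M13 gene III. Together with the f1 origin, these suggest that the backbone derives from a phagemid display vector, although the record does not say so and the gene III fragments sit beyond the terminator. The stated purpose is simply bacterial expression of the domain. Purified GST-WW fusions of this kind are commonly used in binding and ligand specificity studies, but the record does not name a particular application.
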