Addgene plasmid #104205: pHH0103 NEDD4L WW domain #2
Purpose: Bacterial expression of WW domain #2 from NEDD4L
Depositing lab: Sachdev Sidhu & Marius Sudol. Depositing organization: University of Toronto.
Backbone
  Vector backbone: pHH0103
  Vector type: Bacterial Expression
Growth in bacteria
  Bacterial resistance: Ampicillin, 100 μg/mL
  Growth temperature: 37°C
  Growth strain: DH5alpha
  Copy number: Unknown
Gene/Insert
  Gene/Insert name: NEDD4L WW domain #2
  Species: H. sapiens (human)
  Insert size (bp): 108
  Mutation: codon optimized for expression in bacteria
  Entrez Gene: NEDD4L (a.k.a. NEDD4-2, NEDD4.2, PVNH7, RSP5, hNEDD4-2)
  Promoter: tac
  Tag / fusion protein: GST (N terminal on backbone)
  Cloning method: Restriction Enzyme; 5′ cloning site SfiI (unknown if destroyed); 3′ cloning site NotI (unknown if destroyed)
  Sequencing primers: 5′ pGEX-5'
Terms and licenses: Academic/Nonprofit Terms; Industry Terms: Not Available to Industry
Depositor comments: Amino acid sequence: Linker - ENLYFQGRRASV(gagctc) and WW domain - TTPGLPSGWEERKDAKGRTYYVNHNNRTTTWTRPIMQLA
How to cite: pHH0103 NEDD4L WW domain #2 was a gift from Sachdev Sidhu & Marius Sudol (Addgene plasmid # 104205 ; http://n2t.net/addgene:104205 ; RRID:Addgene_104205)
